Addgene plasmid #63971: pST50Trc3-HISDHFR
Purpose: (Empty Backbone) Position 3 transfer plasmid for pST44 polycistronic plasmid suite; N-term non-cleavable single tag; contains DHFR gene in BamHI-NgoMIV cassette as positive control
Depositing lab: Song Tan. Depositing organization: Pennsylvania State University. Publication: The pST44 polycistronic expression system for producing protein complexes in Escherichia coli. Tan S, Kern RC, Selleck W. Protein Expr Purif. 2005 Apr;40(2):385-95. 10.1016/j.pep.2004.12.002 PubMed 15766881.
Backbone
  Vector backbone: pST50Trc
  Vector type: Bacterial Expression
  Tag / fusion protein: 6xHis (N terminal on backbone)
Growth in bacteria
  Bacterial resistance: Ampicillin, 100 μg/mL
  Growth temperature: 37°C
  Growth strain: DH5alpha
  Copy number: Unknown
Gene/Insert
  Gene/Insert name: None
  Tag / fusion protein: 6xHis (N terminal on backbone)
Terms and licenses: Academic/Nonprofit Terms; Industry Terms: Not Available to Industry
Depositor comments: Replace DHFR with GOI using BamHI/NgoMIV; Clone out cassette using SacI/KpnI
How to cite: pST50Trc3-HISDHFR was a gift from Song Tan (Addgene plasmid # 63971 ; http://n2t.net/addgene:63971 ; RRID:Addgene_63971)
