[The description below was written by a language model from this plasmid's Addgene catalogue record and pLannotate feature annotations shown in this document.]
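Description:
pST50Trc3-HISDHFR is a small (about 3.3 kb) bacterial expression plasmid built on the pST50Trc backbone. It serves as the position 3 transfer vector in the pST44 polycistronic suite, a system for co-expressing the subunits of protein complexes in Escherichia coli. It is propagated in E. coli under ampicillin selection, provided by a TEM-type beta-lactamase (bla) gene with its own promoter, followed by an fd phage terminator. Replication relies on a ColE1/pMB1-family origin. The annotation also detects the pBR322 bom region, a rop gene and an mbeC fragment, which suggests a pBR322-like replicon, although the record lists copy number as unknown.

The expression cassette consists of a T7 promoter, the efficient ribosome binding site from T7 gene 10, an N-terminal non-cleavable 6xHis tag supplied by the backbone, and a T7 terminator. The short "capTEV" fragment in the feature table most likely reflects this His tag, and the small "SET1" fragment just upstream of the terminator is probably residual T7 gene 10-derived sequence rather than a functional fusion partner. Although catalogued as an empty backbone, the plasmid carries E. coli dihydrofolate reductase (folA/DHFR) in the BamHI-NgoMIV cloning cassette as a positive control for expression.

In use, DHFR is replaced with a gene of interest via BamHI/NgoMIV, producing a His-tagged open reading frame with its own translational signals. That unit can then be excised with SacI/KpnI and moved into the third slot of a pST44 polycistronic plasmid alongside the other subunits.
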