Features (pLannotate 1.2.2; 13 found; start..end, strand, type, name):
     27..45      +  promoter       T7 promoter: promoter for bacteriophage T7 RNA polymerase
     89..111     +  RBS            RBS: efficient ribosome binding site from bacteriophage T7 gene 10 (Olins and Rangwala, 1989)
    131..147     +  CDS            capTEV™ (fragment): composite tag for in vivo biotinylation, TEV protease cleavage, and 6xHis tagging
    161..634     +  CDS            folA: DYR_ECOLI - Also known as tmrA. Experimental evidence at protein level: Swiss-Prot protein existence level 1. Key enzyme in folate metabolism. Catalyzes an essential reaction for de novo glycine and purine synthesis, and for DNA precursor synthesis. From Escherichia coli (strain K12).
    674..723     +  CDS            SET1 (fragment): solubility-enhancement tag derived from T7 phage gene 10B
    731..778     +  terminator     T7 terminator: transcription terminator for bacteriophage T7 RNA polymerase
    843..934     +  promoter       AmpR promoter: bla
    935..1792    +  CDS            bla: BLAT_ECOLX - Experimental evidence at protein level: Swiss-Prot protein existence level 1. TEM-type are the most prevalent beta-lactamases in enterobacteria; they hydrolyze the beta-lactam bond in susceptible beta-lactam antibiotics, thus conferring resistance to penicillins and cephalosporins. TEM-3 and TEM-4 are capable of hydrolyzing cefotaxime and ceftazidime. TEM-5 is capable of hydrolyzing ceftazidime. TEM-6 is capable of hydrolyzing ceftazidime and aztreonam. TEM-8/CAZ-2, TEM- 16/CAZ-7 and TEM-24/CAZ-6 are markedly active against ceftazidime. IRT- 4 shows resistance to beta-lactamase in
   1799..1838    +  terminator     fd terminator: central terminator from bacteriophage fd (Otsuka and Kunisawa, 1982)
   1869..2457    +  rep_origin     ori: high-copy-number ColE1/pMB1/pBR322/pUC origin of replication
   2643..2782    -  misc_feature   bom: basis of mobility region from pBR322
   2884..3075    -  CDS            rop: Rop protein, which maintains plasmids at low copy number; rop
   3116..3226    +  CDS            mbeC (fragment): MBEC_ECOLX - Experimental evidence at protein level: Swiss-Prot protein existence level 1. Required for efficient mobilization of ColE1 plasmid and is thus essential to promote the specific transfer of the plasmid during conjugation. Probably functions by inducing DNA bending, helping the MbeA relaxase to melt the DNA around the nic site and cleave the phosphodiester bond. Binds specifically double-stranded DNA (dsDNA) containing the ColE1 oriT but does not recognize the inverted repeat (IR). From Escherichia coli.
>Addgene plasmid #63971 | pST50Trc3-HISDHFR | depositor full sequence | sequence record 177508 | Full Sequence
GGCACCATGCATCGATCCCGCGAAATTAATACGACTCACTATAGGGAGACCACAACGGTTTCCCTCCGGC
TCCGGAGAGCTCAATAATTTTGTTTAACTTTAAGAAGGAGATATACATATGGGCAGCAGCCATCATCATC
ATCATCACAGCAGCGGATCCATCAGTCTGATTGCGGCGCTAGCGGTAGATCGCGTTATCGGCATGGAAAA
CGCCATGCCATGGAACCTGCCTGCCGATCTCGCCTGGTTTAAACGCAACACCTTAAATAAACCCGTGATT
ATGGGGCGCCATACCTGGGAATCAATCGGTAGGCCTTTGCCCGGCCGCAAAAATATTATCCTCAGCAGTC
AACCCGGGACCGATGATCGGGTTACCTGGGTTAAATCGGTCGACGAAGCCATCGCGGCGTGTGGTGACGT
ACCAGAAATCATGGTGATTGGCGGCGGACGCGTTTATGAACAGTTCTTGCCAAAAGCGCAAAAACTGTAT
CTGACGCATATCGATGCAGAAGTGGAAGGCGACACCCATTTTCCGGATTACGAGCCGGATGACTGGGAAT
CGGTATTCAGCGAATTCCACGATGCTGATGCGCAGAACTCGCATAGCTATTGTTTCGAAATCCTCGAGCG
TCGTGCCGGCTAATGTACGGTACCACGCGTGCGCGCTGATCCGGCTGCTAACAAAGCCCGAAAGGAAGCT
GAGTTGGCTGCTGCCACCGCTGAGCAATAACTAGCATAACCCCTTGGGGCCTCTAAACGGGTCTTGAGGG
GTTTTTTGCTGAAAGGAGGAACTATATCGGGATTAGCCCGCCTAATGAGCGGGCTTTTTTTTAATTCCCC
TATTTGTTTATTTTTCTAAATACATTCAAATATGTATCCGCTCATGAGACAATAACCCTGATAAATGCTT
CAATAATATTGAAAAAGGAAGAGTATGAGTATTCAACATTTCCGTGTCGCCCTTATTCCCTTTTTTGCGG
CATTTTGCCTTCCTGTTTTTGCTCACCCAGAAACGCTCGTGAAAGTAAAAGACGCAGAGGACCAATTGGG
GGCACGAGTGGGATACATAGAACTGGACTTGAATAGCGGTAAAATCCTTGAGAGTTTTCGCCCTGAAGAG
CGTTTTCCAATGATGAGCACTTTCAAAGTTCTGCTATGTGGAGCAGTATTATCCCGTGTAGATGCGGGGC
AAGAGCAACTCGGACGACGAATACACTATTCGCAGAATGACTTGGTTGAATACTCCCCAGTGACAGAAAA
GCACCTTACGGACGGAATGACGGTAAGAGAATTATGTAGTGCCGCCATAACGATGAGTGATAACACTGCG
GCGAACTTACTTCTGACAACCATCGGTGGACCGAAGGAATTAACCGCTTTTTTGCACAATATGGGAGACC
ATGTAACTCGCCTTGACCGTTGGGAACCAGAACTGAATGAAGCCATACCAAACGACGAGCGAGACACCAC
AATGCCTGCGGCAATGGCAACAACATTACGCAAACTATTAACTGGCGAACTACTTACTCTGGCTTCACGG
CAACAATTAATAGACTGGCTTGAAGCGGATAAAGTTGCAGGACCACTACTGCGTTCGGCACTTCCTGCTG
GCTGGTTTATTGCTGATAAATCTGGGGCAGGAGAGCGTGGTTCACGGGGTATCATTGCCGCACTTGGACC
AGATGGTAAGCCTTCCCGTATCGTAGTTATCTACACGACGGGTAGTCAGGCAACTATGGACGAACGAAAT
AGACAGATTGCTGAAATAGGGGCTTCACTGATTAAGCATTGGTAAACCGATACAATTAAAGGCTCCTTTT
GGAGCCTTTTTTTTTGGACGGACCGGTAGAAAAGATCAAAGGATCTTCTTGAGATCCTTTTTTTCTGCGC
GTAATCTGCTGCTTGCAAACAAAAAAACCACCGCTACCAGCGGTGGTTTGTTTGCCGGATCAAGAGCTAC
CAACTCTTTTTCCGAAGGTAACTGGCTTCAGCAGAGCGCAGATACCAAATACTGTCCTTCTAGTGTAGCC
GTAGTTAGGCCACCACTTCAAGAACTCTGTAGCACCGCCTACATACCTCGCTCTGCTAATCCTGTTACCA
GTGGCTGCTGCCAGTGGCGATAAGTCGTGTCTTACCGGGTTGGACTCAAGACGATAGTTACCGGATAAGG
CGCAGCGGTCGGGCTGAACGGGGGGTTCGTGCACACAGCCCAGCTTGGAGCGAACGACCTACACCGAACT
GAGATACCTACAGCGTGAGCTATGAGAAAGCGCCACGCTTCCCGAAGGGAGAAAGGCGGACAGGTATCCG
GTAAGCGGCAGGGTCGGAACAGGAGAGCGCACGAGGGAGCTTCCAGGGGGAAACGCCTGGTATCTTTATA
GTCCTGTCGGGTTTCGCCACCTCTGACTTGAGCGTCGATTTTTGTGATGCTCGTCAGGGGGGCGGAGCCT
ATGGAAAAACGCCAGCAACGCGGCCTTTTTACGGTTCCTGGCCTTTTGCTGGCCTTTTGCTCACATGTTC
TTTCCTGCGTTATCCCCTGATTCTGTGGATAACCGTATTACCGCCTTTGAGTGAGCTGATACCGCTCGCC
GCAGCCGAACGACCGAGCGCAGCGAGTCAGTGAGCGAGGAAGCGGAAGAGCGCCTGATGCGGTATTTTCT
CCTTACGCATCTGTGCGGTATTTCACACCGCAATGGTGCACTCTCAGTACAATCTGCTCTGATGCCGCAT
AGTTAAGCCAGTATACACTCCGCTATCGCTACGTGACTGGGTCATGGCTGCGCCCCGACACCCGCCAACA
CCCGCTGACGCGCCCTGACGGGCTTGTCTGCTCCCGGCATCCGCTTACAGACAAGCTGTGACCGTCTCCG
GGAGCTGCATGTGTCAGAGGTTTTCACCGTCATCACCGAAACGCGCGAGGCAGCTGCGGTAAAGCTCATC
AGCGTGGTCGTGAAGCGATTCACAGATGTCTGCCTGTTCATCCGCGTCCAGCTCGTTGAGTTTCTCCAGA
AGCGTTAATGTCTGGCTTCTGATAAAGCGGGCCATGTTAAGGGCGGTTTTTTCCTGTTTGGTCACTGATG
CCTTCCGTGTAAGGGGGATTTCTGTTCATGGGGTAATGATACCGATGAAACGAGAGAGGATGCTCACGAT
ACGGGTTACTGATGATGAACATGCCCGGTTACTGGAACGTTGTGAGGGTAAACAACTGGCGGTATGGATG
CGGCGGGACCAGAGAAAAATCACTCAGGGTCAATGCCAGCGCTTCGTTAATACAGATGTAGGTGTT
