>Addgene plasmid #63971 | pST50Trc3-HISDHFR | addgene partial sequence | sequence record 177507 | T7term 5'-GCTAGTTATTGCTCAGCGG-3'
GGGCTTTGTTAGCAGCCGGATCAGCGCGCACGCGTGGTACCGTACATTAGCCGGCACGACGCTCGAGGAT
TTCGAAACAATAGCTATGCGAGTTCTGCGCATCAGCATCGTGGAATTCGCTGAATACCGATTCCCAGTCA
TCCGGCTCGTAATCCGGAAAATGGGTGTCGCCTTCCACTTCTGCATCGATATGCGTCAGATACAGTTTTT
GCGCTTTTGGCAAGAACTGTTCATAAACGCGTCCGCCGCCAATCACCATGATTTCTGGTACGTCACCACA
CGCCGCGATGGCTTCGTCGACCGATTTAACCCAGGTAACCCGATCATCGGTCCCGGGTTGACTGCTGAGG
ATAATATTTTTGCGGCCGGGCAAAGGCCTACCGATTGATTCCCAGGTATGGCGCCCCATAATCACGGGTT
TATTTAAGGTGTTGCGTTTAAACCAGGCGAGATCGGCAGGCAGGTTCCATGGCATGGCGTTTTCCATGCC
GATAACGCGATCTACCGCTAGCGCCGCAATCAGACTGATGGATCCGCTGCTGTGATGATGATGATGATGG
CTGCTGCCCATATGTATATCTCCTTCTTAAAGTTAAACAAAATTATTGAGCTCTCCGGAGCCGGAGGGAA
ACCGTTGTGGTCTCCCTATAGTGAGTCGTATTAATTTCGCGGGATCGATGCATGGTGCCAACACCTACAT
CTGTATTAACGAAGCGCTGGCATTGACCCTGAGTGATTTTTCTCTGGTCCCGCCGCATCCATACCGCCAG
TTGTTTACCCTCACAACGTTCCAGTAACCGGGCATGTTCATCATCAGTAACCCGTATCGTGAGCATCCTC
TCTCGTTTCATCGGTATCATTACCCCATGAACAGAAATCCCCCTTACACGGAGGCATCAGTGACCAAACA
GGAAAAAACCGCCCTTAACATGGCCCGCTTTATCAGAAGCCAGACATTAACGCTTCTGGAGAAACTCAAC
GAGCTGGACGCGGATGAACAGGCAGACATCTGTGAATCGCTTCACGACCACGCTGATGAGCTTTACCGCA
GCTGCCTCGCGCGTTT
